Addgene plasmid #202430: pmNeon Green-N1-ARF1-R
Purpose: Mammalian expression vector containing mNeonGreen-tagged ARF1
Depositing lab: David Bryant. Depositing organization: University of Glasgow. Publication: The small GTPase ARF3 controls invasion modality and metastasis by regulating N-cadherin levels. Sandilands E, Freckmann EC, Cumming EM, Roman-Fernandez A, McGarry L, Anand J, Galbraith L, Mason S, Patel R, Nixon C, Cartwright J, Leung HY, Blyth K, Bryant DM. J Cell Biol. 2023 Apr 3;222(4):e202206115. doi: 10.1083/jcb.202206115. Epub 2023 Feb 28. PubMed 36880595.
Backbone
  Vector backbone: pmNeon Green-N1
  Vector type: Lentiviral
Growth in bacteria
  Bacterial resistance: Kanamycin, 50 μg/mL
  Growth temperature: 37°C
  Growth strain: NEB Stable
  Copy number: High Copy
Gene/Insert
  Gene/Insert name: ARF1
  Species: H. sapiens (human)
  Entrez Gene: ARF1 (a.k.a. PVNH8)
  Tag / fusion protein: mNeonGreen (C terminal on backbone)
  Cloning method: Restriction Enzyme; 5′ cloning site unknown (unknown if destroyed)
Terms and licenses: Academic/Nonprofit Terms; Industry Terms: Not Available to Industry
How to cite: pmNeon Green-N1-ARF1-R was a gift from David Bryant (Addgene plasmid # 202430 ; http://n2t.net/addgene:202430 ; RRID:Addgene_202430)
