[The description below was written by a language model from this plasmid's Addgene catalogue record and pLannotate feature annotations shown in this document.]
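Description:
pmNeon Green-N1-ARF1-R is a mammalian expression plasmid of about 5.2 kb built on the pmNeon Green-N1 backbone, an N1-style vector in which a gene of interest is cloned upstream of, and fused to, a fluorescent protein. It carries the human small GTPase ARF1, a regulator of vesicle budding and coat protein recruitment at the Golgi, joined through residual multiple cloning site sequence to mNeonGreen. This places the bright, fast-maturing monomeric green/yellow reporter at the C terminus of ARF1. Expression of the fusion is driven by the human cytomegalovirus immediate early enhancer and promoter and terminated by an SV40 polyadenylation signal. The meaning of the "-R" suffix in the name is not explained in the record.

The plasmid is propagated in bacteria from a high-copy ColE1/pUC-type origin and also contains an f1 phage origin. A single NeoR/KanR (aminoglycoside phosphotransferase) gene serves both hosts. A bacterial bla promoter gives kanamycin resistance in E. coli, while the adjacent SV40 enhancer/early promoter and an HSV TK poly(A) signal allow G418 selection of transfected mammalian cells. The short large T antigen, ble and bGH poly(A) matches are annotated only as fragments and are probably incidental backbone remnants.

Although the catalogue lists the vector type as lentiviral, the feature table shows no LTRs, packaging signal or other lentiviral elements. The sequenced construct therefore looks like a standard transfection plasmid rather than a lentiviral transfer vector. It is suited to transient or stable expression of fluorescent ARF1 for live-cell localisation and functional studies, and was deposited with work on ARF GTPases in invasion and metastasis.
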