Features (pLannotate 1.2.2; 16 found; start..end, strand, type, name):
     61..364     +  enhancer       CMV enhancer: human cytomegalovirus immediate early enhancer
    365..568     +  promoter       CMV promoter: human cytomegalovirus (CMV) immediate early promoter
    591..618     +  misc_feature   MCS (fragment): multiple cloning site
    622..1164    +  CDS            ARF1: ARF1_BOVIN - Experimental evidence at protein level: Swiss-Prot protein existence level 1. GTP-binding protein involved in protein trafficking among different compartments. Modulates vesicle budding and uncoating within the Golgi complex. Deactivation induces the redistribution of the entire Golgi complex to the endoplasmic reticulum, suggesting a crucial role in protein trafficking. In its GTP-bound form, its triggers the association with coat proteins with the Golgi membrane. The hydrolysis of ARF1-bound GTP, which is mediated by ARFGAPs proteins, is required for dissociation of coat protein
   1166..1193    +  misc_feature   MCS (fragment): multiple cloning site
   1201..1908    +  CDS            mNeonGreen: mNeonGreen is a basic (constitutively fluorescent) green/yellow fluorescent protein published in 2013, derived from Branchiostoma lanceolatum. It is reported to be a very rapidly-maturing monomer with moderate acid sensitivity.
   1928..2011    +  CDS            large T antigen (fragment): large T antigen from SV40 (simian virus 40)
   2034..2155    +  polyA_signal   SV40 poly(A) signal: SV40 polyadenylation signal
   2189..2617    -  rep_origin     f1 ori (sequence partly withheld): f1 bacteriophage origin of replication; arrow indicates direction of (+) strand synthesis
   2644..2748    +  promoter       AmpR promoter: bla
   2750..3107    +  promoter       SV40 promoter: SV40 enhancer and early promoter
   3142..3936    +  CDS            NeoR/KanR: aminoglycoside phosphotransferase from Tn5; aph(3')-II (or nptII); confers resistance to neomycin, kanamycin, and G418 (Geneticin®)
   3957..4109    +  CDS            ble (fragment): BLE_KLEPN - Experimental evidence at protein level: Swiss-Prot protein existence level 1. Binding protein with a strong affinity to the bleomycin family of antibiotics. Binds to CL990; an antimitotic-antibiotic compound. From Klebsiella pneumoniae.
   4168..4215    +  polyA_signal   HSV TK poly(A) signal: herpes simplex virus thymidine kinase polyadenylation signal (Cole and Stacy, 1985)
   4306..4322    -  polyA_signal   bGH poly(A) signal (fragment): bovine growth hormone polyadenylation signal
   4544..5132    +  rep_origin     ori: high-copy-number ColE1/pMB1/pBR322/pUC origin of replication
>Addgene plasmid #202430 | pmNeon Green-N1-ARF1-R | addgene full sequence | sequence record 470301 | Addgene NGS Result
TAGTTATTAATAGTAATCAATTACGGGGTCATTAGTTCATAGCCCATATATGGAGTTCCGCGTTACATAA
CTTACGGTAAATGGCCCGCCTGGCTGACCGCCCAACGACCCCCGCCCATTGACGTCAATAATGACGTATG
TTCCCATAGTAACGCCAATAGGGACTTTCCATTGACGTCAATGGGTGGAGTATTTACGGTAAACTGCCCA
CTTGGCAGTACATCAAGTGTATCATATGCCAAGTACGCCCCCTATTGACGTCAATGACGGTAAATGGCCC
GCCTGGCATTATGCCCAGTACATGACCTTATGGGACTTTCCTACTTGGCAGTACATCTACGTATTAGTCA
TCGCTATTACCATGGTGATGCGGTTTTGGCAGTACATCAATGGGCGTGGATAGCGGTTTGACTCACGGGG
ATTTCCAAGTCTCCACCCCATTGACGTCAATGGGAGTTTGTTTTGGCACCAAAATCAACGGGACTTTCCA
AAATGTCGTAACAACTCCGCCCCATTGACGCAAATGGGCGGTAGGCGTGTACGGTGGGAGGTCTATATAA
GCAGAGCTGGTTTAGTGAACCGTCAGATCCGCTAGCGCTACCGGACTCAGATCTCGAGACCATGGGGAAC
ATCTTCGCCAACCTCTTCAAGGGCCTTTTTGGCAAAAAAGAAATGCGCATCCTCATGGTGGGCCTGGATG
CTGCAGGGAAGACCACGATCCTCTACAAGCTTAAGCTGGGTGAGATCGTGACCACCATTCCCACCATAGG
CTTCAACGTGGAAACCGTGGAGTACAAGAACATCAGCTTCACTGTGTGGGACGTGGGTGGCCAGGACAAG
ATCCGGCCCCTGTGGCGCCACTACTTCCAGAACACACAAGGCCTGATCTTCGTGGTGGACAGCAACGACA
GGGAACGGGTCAACGAGGCCCGTGAGGAGCTCATGAGGATGCTGGCCGAGGACGAGCTCCGGGATGCTGT
CCTCCTGGTGTTCGCCAACAAGCAGGACCTCCCCAACGCCATGAATGCGGCCGAGATCACAGACAAGCTG
GGGCTGCACTCACTACGCCACAGGAACTGGTACATTCAGGCCACCTGCGCCACCAGCGGCGACGGGCTCT
ATGAAGGACTGGACTGGCTGTCCAATCAGCTCCGGAACCAGAAGGCGGTACCGCGGGCCCGGGATCCACC
GGTCGCCACCATGGTGAGCAAGGGCGAGGAGGATAACATGGCCTCTCTCCCAGCGACACATGAGTTACAC
ATCTTTGGCTCCATCAACGGTGTGGACTTTGACATGGTGGGTCAGGGCACCGGCAATCCAAATGATGGTT
ATGAGGAGTTAAACCTGAAGTCCACCAAGGGTGACCTCCAGTTCTCCCCCTGGATTCTGGTCCCTCATAT
CGGGTATGGCTTCCATCAGTACCTGCCCTACCCTGACGGGATGTCGCCTTTCCAGGCCGCCATGGTAGAT
GGCTCCGGCTACCAAGTCCATCGCACAATGCAGTTTGAAGATGGTGCCTCCCTTACTGTTAACTACCGCT
ACACCTACGAGGGAAGCCACATCAAAGGAGAGGCCCAGGTGAAGGGGACTGGTTTCCCTGCTGACGGTCC
TGTGATGACCAACTCGCTGACCGCTGCGGACTGGTGCAGGTCGAAGAAGACTTACCCCAACGACAAAACC
ATCATCAGTACCTTTAAGTGGAGTTACACCACTGGAAATGGCAAGCGCTACCGGAGCACTGCGCGGACCA
CCTACACCTTTGCCAAGCCAATGGCGGCTAACTATCTGAAGAACCAGCCGATGTACGTGTTCCGTAAGAC
GGAGCTCAAGCACTCCAAGACCGAGCTCAACTTCAAGGAGTGGCAAAAGGCCTTTACCGATGTGATGGGC
ATGGACGAGCTGTACAAGTAAAGCGGCCGCGACTCTAGATCATAATCAGCCATACCACATTTGTAGAGGT
TTTACTTGCTTTAAAAAACCTCCCACACCTCCCCCTGAACCTGAAACATAAAATGAATGCAATTGTTGTT
GTTAACTTGTTTATTGCAGCTTATAATGGTTACAAATAAAGCAATAGCATCACAAATTTCACAAATAAAG
CATTTTTTTCACTGCATTCTAGTTGTGGTTTGTCCAAACTCATCAATGTATCTTAAGGCGTAAATTGTAA
GCGTTAATATTTTGTTAAAATTCGCGTTAAATTTTTGTTAAATCAGCTCATTTTTTAACCAATAGGCCGA
AATCGGCAAAATCCCTTATAAATCAAAAGAATAGACCGAGATAGGGT
[37 nt withheld, positions 2288-2324]
AAAGAACGTGGACTCCAACGTCAAAGG
[49 nt withheld, positions 2352-2400]
T
[91 nt withheld, positions 2402-2492]
G
[124 nt withheld, positions 2494-2617]
CAGGTGGCACTTTTCGGGGAAATGTGCGCGGAACCCCTATTTGTTTATTTTTCTAAATACATTCAAATAT
GTATCCGCTCATGAGACAATAACCCTGATAAATGCTTCAATAATATTGAAAAAGGAAGAGTCCTGAGGCG
GAAAGAACCAGCTGTGGAATGTGTGTCAGTTAGGGTGTGGAAAGTCCCCAGGCTCCCCAGCAGGCAGAAG
TATGCAAAGCATGCATCTCAATTAGTCAGCAACCAGGTGTGGAAAGTCCCCAGGCTCCCCAGCAGGCAGA
AGTATGCAAAGCATGCATCTCAATTAGTCAGCAACCATAGTCCCGCCCCTAACTCCGCCCATCCCGCCCC
TAACTCCGCCCAGTTCCGCCCATTCTCCGCCCCATGGCTGACTAATTTTTTTTATTTATGCAGAGGCCGA
GGCCGCCTCGGCCTCTGAGCTATTCCAGAAGTAGTGAGGAGGCTTTTTTGGAGGCCTAGGCTTTTGCAAA
GATCGATCAAGAGACAGGATGAGGATCGTTTCGCATGATTGAACAAGATGGATTGCACGCAGGTTCTCCG
GCCGCTTGGGTGGAGAGGCTATTCGGCTATGACTGGGCACAACAGACAATCGGCTGCTCTGATGCCGCCG
TGTTCCGGCTGTCAGCGCAGGGGCGCCCGGTTCTTTTTGTCAAGACCGACCTGTCCGGTGCCCTGAATGA
ACTGCAAGACGAGGCAGCGCGGCTATCGTGGCTGGCCACGACGGGCGTTCCTTGCGCAGCTGTGCTCGAC
GTTGTCACTGAAGCGGGAAGGGACTGGCTGCTATTGGGCGAAGTGCCGGGGCAGGATCTCCTGTCATCTC
ACCTTGCTCCTGCCGAGAAAGTATCCATCATGGCTGATGCAATGCGGCGGCTGCATACGCTTGATCCGGC
TACCTGCCCATTCGACCACCAAGCGAAACATCGCATCGAGCGAGCACGTACTCGGATGGAAGCCGGTCTT
GTCGATCAGGATGATCTGGACGAAGAGCATCAGGGGCTCGCGCCAGCCGAACTGTTCGCCAGGCTCAAGG
CGAGCATGCCCGACGGCGAGGATCTCGTCGTGACCCATGGCGATGCCTGCTTGCCGAATATCATGGTGGA
AAATGGCCGCTTTTCTGGATTCATCGACTGTGGCCGGCTGGGTGTGGCGGACCGCTATCAGGACATAGCG
TTGGCTACCCGTGATATTGCTGAAGAGCTTGGCGGCGAATGGGCTGACCGCTTCCTCGTGCTTTACGGTA
TCGCCGCTCCCGATTCGCAGCGCATCGCCTTCTATCGCCTTCTTGACGAGTTCTTCTGAGCGGGACTCTG
GGGTTCGAAATGACCGACCAAGCGACGCCCAACCTGCCATCACGAGATTTCGATTCCACCGCCGCCTTCT
ATGAAAGGTTGGGCTTCGGAATCGTTTTCCGGGACGCCGGCTGGATGATCCTCCAGCGCGGGGATCTCAT
GCTGGAGTTCTTCGCCCACCCTAGGGGGAGGCTAACTGAAACACGGAAGGAGACAATACCGGAAGGAACC
CGCGCTATGACGGCAATAAAAAGACAGAATAAAACGCACGGTGTTGGGTCGTTTGTTCATAAACGCGGGG
TTCGGTCCCAGGGCTGGCACTCTGTCGATACCCCACCGAGACCCCATTGGGGCCAATACGCCCGCGTTTC
TTCCTTTTCCCCACCCCACCCCCCAAGTTCGGGTGAAGGCCCAGGGCTCGCAGCCAACGTCGGGGCGGCA
GGCCCTGCCATAGCCTCAGGTTACTCATATATACTTTAGATTGATTTAAAACTTCATTTTTAATTTAAAA
GGATCTAGGTGAAGATCCTTTTTGATAATCTCATGACCAAAATCCCTTAACGTGAGTTTTCGTTCCACTG
AGCGTCAGACCCCGTAGAAAAGATCAAAGGATCTTCTTGAGATCCTTTTTTTCTGCGCGTAATCTGCTGC
TTGCAAACAAAAAAACCACCGCTACCAGCGGTGGTTTGTTTGCCGGATCAAGAGCTACCAACTCTTTTTC
CGAAGGTAACTGGCTTCAGCAGAGCGCAGATACCAAATACTGTTCTTCTAGTGTAGCCGTAGTTAGGCCA
CCACTTCAAGAACTCTGTAGCACCGCCTACATACCTCGCTCTGCTAATCCTGTTACCAGTGGCTGCTGCC
AGTGGCGATAAGTCGTGTCTTACCGGGTTGGACTCAAGACGATAGTTACCGGATAAGGCGCAGCGGTCGG
GCTGAACGGGGGGTTCGTGCACACAGCCCAGCTTGGAGCGAACGACCTACACCGAACTGAGATACCTACA
GCGTGAGCTATGAGAAAGCGCCACGCTTCCCGAAGGGAGAAAGGCGGACAGGTATCCGGTAAGCGGCAGG
GTCGGAACAGGAGAGCGCACGAGGGAGCTTCCAGGGGGAAACGCCTGGTATCTTTATAGTCCTGTCGGGT
TTCGCCACCTCTGACTTGAGCGTCGATTTTTGTGATGCTCGTCAGGGGGGCGGAGCCTATGGAAAAACGC
CAGCAACGCGGCCTTTTTACGGTTCCTGGCCTTTTGCTGGCCTTTTGCTCACATGTTCTTTCCTGCGTTA
TCCCCTGATTCTGTGGATAACCGTATTACCGCCATGCAT
